Addgene plasmid #63196: pAV106
Purpose: (Empty Backbone) pRS406 backbone, contains an RFP flanked by BsaI sites with CAGT & TTTT overhangs for transcription unit (TU) assembly using yGG.
Depositing lab: Jef Boeke. Depositing organization: Johns Hopkins University and School of Medicine. Publication: Yeast Golden Gate (yGG) for the Efficient Assembly of S. cerevisiae Transcription Units. Agmon N, Mitchell LA, Cai Y, Ikushima S, Chuang J, Zheng A, Choi WJ, Martin JA, Caravelli K, Stracquadanio G, Boeke JD. ACS Synth Biol. 2015 Jul 17;4(7):853-9. doi: 10.1021/sb500372z. Epub 2015 Mar 23. PubMed 25756291.
Backbone
  Vector backbone: pRS406
  Backbone size (bp): 4400
  Modifications to backbone: BsaI and BsmBI sites removed from backbone, RFP cloned into the MCS, flanked by BsaI sites for cloning TUs using yGG assmebly
  Vector type: Bacterial Expression, Yeast Expression, Synthetic Biology
  Selectable markers: URA3
Growth in bacteria
  Bacterial resistance: Ampicillin, 100 μg/mL
  Growth temperature: 37°C
  Growth strain: Top10
  Growth instructions: Grows as red/pink colonies
  Copy number: Unknown
Gene/Insert
  Cloning method: Restriction Enzyme
  Sequencing primers: 5′ M13F; 3′ M13R
Terms and licenses: Academic/Nonprofit Terms; Industry Terms: Not Available to Industry
How to cite: pAV106 was a gift from Jef Boeke (Addgene plasmid # 63196 ; http://n2t.net/addgene:63196 ; RRID:Addgene_63196)
