[The description below was written by a language model from this plasmid's Addgene catalogue record and pLannotate feature annotations shown in this document.]
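Description:
pAV106 is an empty acceptor vector for yeast Golden Gate (yGG) assembly of Saccharomyces cerevisiae transcription units, built on the pRS406 backbone. The annotated sequence (about 5.4 kb) shows no yeast replication origin or centromere, consistent with pRS406 being an integrating shuttle vector. In yeast it is selected through the URA3 marker, expressed from its own promoter, which complements uracil auxotrophy and can be counterselected with 5-FOA. In E. coli the plasmid is propagated through a high-copy ColE1/pUC-type origin and selected with ampicillin via the β-lactamase gene. An f1 origin is also present, along with small backbone remnants annotated as bom, rop and lacI fragments.

The working part of the vector is a bacterial mRFP1 cassette inserted into the pBluescript-type multiple cloning site, which splits the MCS into two fragments lying between the T7 and T3 promoters and within the lacZα region. mRFP1 is driven by its own lac promoter with an operator and CAP binding site, so E. coli colonies carrying the uncut vector are red or pink. According to the record, the cassette is flanked by BsaI sites that leave CAGT and TTTT overhangs. The native BsaI and BsmBI sites were removed from the backbone so that these type IIS enzymes cut only at the intended positions. During a yGG reaction, BsaI digestion releases the RFP cassette and the assembled transcription unit parts ligate in its place. Correct clones should therefore lose the red colour, giving a simple visual screen against parental vector. The resulting constructs can then be introduced into yeast under URA3 selection, and inserts can be checked by sequencing from the flanking M13 primer sites.
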