Features (pLannotate 1.2.2; 23 found; start..end, strand, type, name):
    137..186     +  misc_feature   bom (fragment): basis of mobility region from pBR322
    201..416     +  promoter       URA3 promoter: S. cerevisiae URA3
    417..1220    +  CDS            URA3: orotidine-5'-phosphate decarboxylase, required for uracil biosynthesis; S. cerevisiae URA3; yeast auxotrophic marker, counterselectable with 5-fluoroorotic acid (5-FOA)
   1299..1350    +  misc_feature   bom (fragment): basis of mobility region from pBR322
   1351..1806    -  rep_origin     f1 ori (sequence partly withheld): f1 bacteriophage origin of replication; arrow indicates direction of (+) strand synthesis
   1814..1969    -  CDS            lacZα (fragment): LacZα fragment of β-galactosidase; lacZ fragment
   1977..1995    +  promoter       T7 promoter: promoter for bacteriophage T7 RNA polymerase
   2004..2066    -  misc_feature   MCS (fragment): pBluescript multiple cloning site
   2124..2798    -  CDS            mRFP1: mRFP1 is a basic (constitutively fluorescent) red fluorescent protein published in 2002, derived from Discosoma sp.. It is reported to be a somewhat slowly-maturing monomer with low acid sensitivity.
   2834..2850    -  protein_bind   lac operator: The lac repressor binds to the lac operator to inhibit transcription in E. coli. This inhibition can be relieved by adding lactose or isopropyl-β-D-thiogalactopyranoside (IPTG). lac repressor encoded by lacI
   2858..2888    -  promoter       lac promoter: promoter for the E. coli lac operon
   2903..2924    -  protein_bind   CAP binding site: CAP binding activates transcription in the presence of cAMP. E. coli catabolite activator protein
   2937..3026    -  CDS            lacI (fragment): lac repressor; lacI; The lac repressor binds to the lac operator to inhibit transcription in E. coli. This inhibition can be relieved by adding lactose or isopropyl-β-D-thiogalactopyranoside (IPTG).
   3037..3081    -  misc_feature   MCS (fragment): pBluescript multiple cloning site
   3094..3112    -  promoter       T3 promoter: promoter for bacteriophage T3 RNA polymerase
   3157..3173    -  protein_bind   lac operator: The lac repressor binds to the lac operator to inhibit transcription in E. coli. This inhibition can be relieved by adding lactose or isopropyl-β-D-thiogalactopyranoside (IPTG). lac repressor encoded by lacI
   3181..3211    -  promoter       lac promoter: promoter for the E. coli lac operon
   3226..3247    -  protein_bind   CAP binding site: CAP binding activates transcription in the presence of cAMP. E. coli catabolite activator protein
   3260..3352    -  CDS            lacI (fragment): lac repressor; lacI; The lac repressor binds to the lac operator to inhibit transcription in E. coli. This inhibition can be relieved by adding lactose or isopropyl-β-D-thiogalactopyranoside (IPTG).
   3535..4123    -  rep_origin     ori: high-copy-number ColE1/pMB1/pBR322/pUC origin of replication
   4294..5154    -  CDS            AmpR: β-lactamase; bla; confers resistance to ampicillin, carbenicillin, and related antibiotics
   5155..5259    -  promoter       AmpR promoter: bla
   5354..35      +  CDS            rop (fragment) (across the origin): Rop protein, which maintains plasmids at low copy number; rop
>Addgene plasmid #63196 | pAV106 | depositor full sequence | sequence record 104896 | pAV106 sequence 5354 bps
TCGCGCGTTTCGGTGATGACGGTGAAAACCTCTGACACATGCAGCTCCCGGAGACGGTCACAGCTTGTCT
GTAAGCGGATGCCGGGAGCAGACAAGCCCGTCAGGGCGCGTCAGCGGGTGTTGGCGGGTGTCGGGGCTGG
CTTAACTATGCGGCATCAGAGCAGATTGTACTGAGAGTGCACCATACCACAGCTTTTCAATTCAATTCAT
CATTTTTTTTTTATTCTTTTTTTTGATTTCGGTTTCTTTGAAATTTTTTTGATTCGGTAATCTCCGAACA
GAAGGAAGAACGAAGGAAGGAGCACAGACTTAGATTGGTATATATACGCATATGTAGTGTTGAAGAAACA
TGAAATTGCCCAGTATTCTTAACCCAACTGCACAGAACAAAAACCTGCAGGAAACGAAGATAAATCATGT
CGAAAGCTACATATAAGGAACGTGCTGCTACTCATCCTAGTCCTGTTGCTGCCAAGCTATTTAATATCAT
GCACGAAAAGCAAACAAACTTGTGTGCTTCATTGGATGTTCGTACCACCAAGGAATTACTGGAGTTAGTT
GAAGCATTAGGTCCCAAAATTTGTTTACTAAAAACACATGTGGATATCTTGACTGATTTTTCCATGGAGG
GCACAGTTAAGCCGCTAAAGGCATTATCCGCCAAGTACAATTTTTTACTCTTCGAAGACAGAAAATTTGC
TGACATTGGTAATACAGTCAAATTGCAGTACTCTGCGGGTGTATACAGAATAGCAGAATGGGCAGACATT
ACGAATGCACACGGTGTGGTGGGCCCAGGTATTGTTAGCGGTTTGAAGCAGGCGGCAGAAGAAGTAACAA
AGGAACCTAGAGGCCTTTTGATGTTAGCAGAATTGTCATGCAAGGGCTCCCTATCTACTGGAGAATATAC
TAAGGGTACTGTTGACATTGCGAAGAGCGACAAAGATTTTGTTATCGGCTTTATTGCTCAAAGAGACATG
GGTGGAAGAGATGAAGGTTACGATTGGTTGATTATGACACCCGGTGTGGGTTTAGATGACAAGGGAGATG
CATTGGGTCAACAGTATAGAACCGTGGATGATGTGGTGTCTACAGGATCTGACATTATTATTGTTGGAAG
AGGACTATTTGCAAAGGGAAGGGATGCTAAGGTAGAGGGTGAACGTTACAGAAAAGCAGGCTGGGAAGCA
TATTTGAGAAGATGCGGCCAGCAAAACTAAAAAACTGTATTATAAGTAAATGCATGTATACTAAACTCAC
AAATTAGAGCTTCAATTTAATTATATCAGTTATTACCCTATGCGGTGTGAAATACCGCACAGATGCGTAA
GGAGAAAATACCGCATCAGGAAATTGTAAACGTTAATATTTTGTTAAAATTCGCGTTAAATTTTTGTTAA
ATCAGCTCATTTTTTAACCAATAGGCCGAAATCGGCAAAATCCCTTATAAATCAAAAGAATAGACCGAGA
TAGGGT
[37 nt withheld, positions 1477-1513]
AAAGAACGTGGACTCCAACGTCAAAGG
[49 nt withheld, positions 1541-1589]
T
[91 nt withheld, positions 1591-1681]
G
[124 nt withheld, positions 1683-1806]
CGCGCCATTCGCCATTCAGGCTGCGCAACTGTTGGGAAGGGCGATCGGTGCGGGCCTCTTCGCTATTACG
CCAGCTGGCGAAAGGGGGATGTGCTGCAAGGCGATTAAGTTGGGTAACGCCAGGGTTTTCCCAGTCACGA
CGTTGTAAAACGACGGCCAGTGAGCGCGCGTAATACGACTCACTATAGGGCGAATTGGGTACCGGGCCCC
CCCTCGAGGTCGACGGTATCGATAAGCTTGATATCGAATTCCTGCAGCCCCCAGTAGAGACCGCCTGGCT
CTAGTAGCGATCTACACTAGCACTATCAGCGTTATTAAGCACCGGTGGAGTGACGACCTTCAGCACGTTC
GTACTGTTCAACGATGGTGTAGTCTTCGTTGTGGGAGGTGATGTCCAGTTTGATGTCGGTTTTGTAAGCA
CCCGGCAGCTGAACCGGTTTTTTAGCCATGTAGGTGGTTTTAACTTCAGCGTCGTAGTGACCACCGTCTT
TCAGTTTCAGACGCATTTTGATTTCACCTTTCAGAGCACCGTCTTCCGGGTACATACGTTCGGTGGAAGC
TTCCCAACCCATGGTTTTTTTCTGCATAACCGGACCGTCGGACGGGAAGTTGGTACCACGCAGTTTAACT
TTGTAGATGAACTCACCGTCTTGCAGGGAGGAGTCCTGGGTAACGGTAACAACACCACCGTCTTCGAAGT
TCATAACACGTTCCCATTTGAAACCTTCCGGGAAGGACAGTTTCAGGTAGTCCGGGATGTCAGCCGGGTG
TTTAACGTAAGCTTTGGAACCGTACTGGAACTGCGGGGACAGGATGTCCCAAGCGAACGGCAGCGGACCA
CCTTTGGTAACTTTCAGTTTAGCGGTCTGGGTACCTTCGTACGGACGACCTTCACCTTCACCTTCGATTT
CGAACTCGTGACCGTTAACGGAACCTTCCATACGAACTTTGAAACGCATGAACTCTTTGATAACGTCTTC
GGAGGAAGCCATCTAGTATTTCTCCTCTTTCTCTAGTATGTGTGAAATTGTTATCCGCTCACAATTCCAC
ACAACATACGAGCCGGAAGCATAAAGTGTAAAGCCTGGGGTGCCTAATGAGTGAGCTAACTCACATTAAT
TGCGTTGCGCTCACTGCCCGCTTTCCAGTCGGGAAACCTGTCGTGCCAGCTGCATTAATGAATCGGCCAA
CGCGCGGGGAGAGGCGGTTTGCGTATTGGGTCTCATTTTGGGGGGATCCACTAGTTCTAGAGCGGCCGCC
ACCGCGGTGGAGCTCCAGCTTTTGTTCCCTTTAGTGAGGGTTAATTGCGCGCTTGGCGTAATCATGGTCA
TAGCTGTTTCCTGTGTGAAATTGTTATCCGCTCACAATTCCACACAACATAGGAGCCGGAAGCATAAAGT
GTAAAGCCTGGGGTGCCTAATGAGTGAGGTAACTCACATTAATTGCGTTGCGCTCACTGCCCGCTTTCCA
GTCGGGAAACCTGTCGTGCCAGCTGCATTAATGAATCGGCCAACGCGCGGGGAGAGGCGGTTTGCGTATT
GGGCGCTCTTCCGCTTCCTCGCTCACTGACTCGCTGCGCTCGGTCGTTCGGCTGCGGCGAGCGGTATCAG
CTCACTCAAAGGCGGTAATACGGTTATCCACAGAATCAGGGGATAACGCAGGAAAGAACATGTGAGCAAA
AGGCCAGCAAAAGGCCAGGAACCGTAAAAAGGCCGCGTTGCTGGCGTTTTTCCATAGGCTCCGCCCCCCT
GACGAGCATCACAAAAATCGACGCTCAAGTCAGAGGTGGCGAAACCCGACAGGACTATAAAGATACCAGG
CGTTTCCCCCTGGAAGCTCCCTCGTGCGCTCTCCTGTTCCGACCCTGCCGCTTACCGGATACCTGTCCGC
CTTTCTCCCTTCGGGAAGCGTGGCGCTTTCTCATAGCTCACGCTGTAGGTATCTCAGTTCGGTGTAGGTC
GTTCGCTCCAAGCTGGGCTGTGTGCACGAACCCCCCGTTCAGCCCGACCGCTGCGCCTTATCCGGTAACT
ATCGTCTTGAGTCCAACCCGGTAAGACACGACTTATCGCCACTGGCAGCAGCCACTGGTAACAGGATTAG
CAGAGCGAGGTATGTAGGCGGTGCTACAGAGTTCTTGAAGTGGTGGCCTAACTACGGCTACACTAGAAGG
ACAGTATTTGGTATCTGCGCTCTGCTGAAGCCAGTTACCTTCGGAAAAAGAGTTGGTAGCTCTTGATCCG
GCAAACAAACCACCGCTGGTAGCGGTGGTTTTTTTGTTTGCAAGCAGCAGATTACGCGCAGAAAAAAAGG
ATCTCAAGAAGATCCTTTGATCTTTTCTACGGGGTCTGACGCTCAGTGGAACGAAAACTCACGTTAAGGG
ATTTTGGTCATGAGATTATCAAAAAGGATCTTCACCTAGATCCTTTTAAATTAAAAATGAAGTTTTAAAT
CAATCTAAAGTATATATGAGTAAACTTGGTCTGACAGTTACCAATGCTTAATCAGTGAGGCACCTATCTC
AGCGATCTGTCTATTTCGTTCATCCATAGTTGCCTGACTCCCCGTCGTGTAGATAACTACGATACGGGAG
GGCTTACCATCTGGCCCCAGTGCTGCAATGATACCGCGAGATCCACGCTCACCGGCTCCAGATTTATCAG
CAATAAACCAGCCAGCCGGAAGGGCCGAGCGCAGAAGTGGTCCTGCAACTTTATCCGCCTCCATCCAGTC
TATTAATTGTTGCCGGGAAGCTAGAGTAAGTAGTTCGCCAGTTAATAGTTTGCGCAACGTTGTTGCCATT
GCTACAGGCATCGTGGTGTCACGCTCGTCGTTTGGTATGGCTTCATTCAGCTCCGGTTCCCAACGATCAA
GGCGAGTTACATGATCCCCCATGTTGTGCAAAAAAGCGGTTAGCTCCTTCGGTCCTCCGATCGTTGTCAG
AAGTAAGTTGGCCGCAGTGTTATCACTCATGGTTATGGCAGCACTGCATAATTCTCTTACTGTCATGCCA
TCCGTAAGATGCTTTTCTGTGACTGGTGAGTACTCAACCAAGTCATTCTGAGAATAGTGTATGCGGCGAC
CGAGTTGCTCTTGCCCGGCGTCAATACGGGATAATACCGCGCCACATAGCAGAACTTTAAAAGTGCTCAT
CATTGGAAAACGTTCTTCGGGGCGAAAACTCTCAAGGATCTTACCGCTGTTGAGATCCAGTTCGATGTAA
CCCACTCGTGCACCCAACTGATCTTCAGCATCTTTTACTTTCACCAGCGTTTCTGGGTGAGCAAAAACAG
GAAGGCAAAATGCCGCAAAAAAGGGAATAAGGGCGACACGGAAATGTTGAATACTCATACTCTTCCTTTT
TCAATATTATTGAAGCATTTATCAGGGTTATTGTCTCATGAGCGGATACATATTTGAATGTATTTAGAAA
AATAAACAAATAGGGGTTCCGCGCACATTTCCCCGAAAAGTGCCACCTGACGTCTAAGAAACCATTATTA
TCATGACATTAACCTATAAAAATAGGCGTATCACGAGGCCCTTTCGTC
