>Addgene plasmid #63196 | pAV106 | addgene partial sequence | sequence record 107259 | M13-F20 5'-TGTAAAACGACGGCCAGT-3'
CCCCCTCGAGGTCGACGGTATCGATAAGCTTGATATCGAATTCCTGCAGCCCCCAGTAGAGACCGCCTGG
CTCTAGTAGCGATCTACACTAGCACTATCAGCGTTATTAAGCACCGGTGGAGTGACGACCTTCAGCACGT
TCGTACTGTTCAACGATGGTGTAGTCTTCGTTGTGGGAGGTGATGTCCAGTTTGATGTCGGTTTTGTAAG
CACCCGGCAGCTGAACCGGTTTTTTAGCCATGTAGGTGGTTTTAACTTCAGCGTCGTAGTGACCACCGTC
TTTCAGTTTCAGACGCATTTTGATTTCACCTTTCAGAGCACCGTCTTCCGGGTACATACGTTCGGTGGAA
GCTTCCCAACCCATGGTTTTTTTCTGCATAACCGGACCGTCGGACGGGAAGTTGGTACCACGCAGTTTAA
CTTTGTAGATGAACTCACCGTCTTGCAGGGAGGAGTCCTGGGTAACGGTAACAACACCACCGTCTTCGAA
GTTCATAACACGTTCCCATTTGAAACCTTCCGGGAAGGACAGTTTCAGGTAGTCCGGGATGTCAGCCGGG
TGTTTAACGTAAGCTTTGGAACCGTACTGGAACTGCGGGGACAGGATGTCCCAAGCGAACGGCAGCGGAC
CACCTTTGGTAACTTTCAGTTTAGCGGTCTGGGTACCTTCGTACGGACGACCTTCACCTTCACCTTCGAT
TTCGAACTCGTGACCGTTAACGGAACCTTCCATACGAACTTTGAAACGCATGAACTCTTTGATAACGTCT
TCGGAGGAAGCCATCTAGTATTTCTCCTCTTTCTCTAGTATGTGTGAAATTGTTATCCGCTCACAATTCC
ACACAACATACGAGCCGGAAGCATAAAGTGTAAAGCCTGG
