>Addgene plasmid #63196 | pAV106 | addgene partial sequence | sequence record 107762 | M13pUC-Fwd 5'-CCCAGTCACGACGTTGTAAAACG-3'
CGACTCACTATAGGGCGAATTGGGTACCGGGCCCCCCCTCGAGGTCGACGGTATCGATAAGCTTGATATC
GAATTCCTGCAGCCCCCAGTAGAGACCGCCTGGCTCTAGTAGCGATCTACACTAGCACTATCAGCGTTAT
TAAGCACCGGTGGAGTGACGACCTTCAGCACGTTCGTACTGTTCAACGATGGTGTAGTCTTCGTTGTGGG
AGGTGATGTCCAGTTTGATGTCGGTTTTGTAAGCACCCGGCAGCTGAACCGGTTTTTTAGCCATGTAGGT
GGTTTTAACTTCAGCGTCGTAGTGACCACCGTCTTTCAGTTTCAGACGCATTTTGATTTCACCTTTCAGA
GCACCGTCTTCCGGGTACATACGTTCGGTGGAAGCTTCCCAACCCATGGTTTTTTTCTGCATAACCGGAC
CGTCGGACGGGAAGTTGGTACCACGCAGTTTAACTTTGTAGATGAACTCACCGTCTTGCAGGGAGGAGTC
CTGGGTAACGGTAACAACACCACCGTCTTCGAAGTTCATAACACGTTCCCATTTGAAACCTTCCGGGAAG
GACAGTTTCAGGTAGTCCGGGATGTCAGCCGGGTGTTTAACGTAAGCTTTGGAACCGTACTGGAACTGCG
GGGACAGGATGTCCCAAGCGAACGGCAGCGGACCACCTTTGGTAACTTTCAGTTTAGCGGTCTGGGTACC
TTCGTACGGACGACCTTCACCTTCACCTTCGATTTCGAACTCGTGACCGTTAACGGAACCTTCCATACGA
ACTTTGAAACGCATGAACTCTTTGATAACGTCTTCGGA
